>Addgene plasmid #32390 | pGL3-Rb WT | addgene partial sequence | sequence record 37815 | LucNrev 5'-CCTTATGCAGTTGCTCTCC-3'
CGCGGGCCTTTCTTTATGTTTTTGGCGTCTTCCATGGTGGCTTTACCAACAGTACCGGTAATGCCAAGCT
TGACGCGCAGCGCGGGCCGGCGCGAGCAGCCGAGGGAGGCGCGCGGGGAGGCGGGCGGGCGCGCGCGCAC
GCCGGGCACGCCCCGTCCTCACCCGACTCCCGTTACAAAAATAATGGGAACGTCCCCCGAGGAAAACCGG
ACGCGCCCGGCAACCGAGCGCCCGGGCCAACCGCGGGAAAACGTCACTTCCGCCCGCGGCGTCACGTCCG
CGAGGCTCGCGGGCCGCGGGCGTCAGTGGGGAACCGGGGCGGCGGTGGCGGCGGCGGCGGGCAAGGGCGA
GGGCGAGGGCGAGGGCGCGGGCGGGAAGCCGCGGGGAAGCCGCGCCTGCCCGGGCCTGTCTCCGCCCGCG
TCGTCCCCGTGGGCGGCGCCAGCCGAGGCGGGGCCGGCCCGCTGCGAGGAGCCGCGGCCTCTGGGAGAAC
GCTGGACAGGGCGCGCCCCTCGCCCGGCCCGCGCGGCCGGCAAAACAAAAACAAACGTGCCGGGCCAGTG
GGAGGTGGGCTCGGCCCGGGTGGGCGGTCCAGGGTGGGGCCATTGGTGGCCTTCTGGAGACAAGGGAAGA
TGGGCGATGCACGCACAGACTATAGTCTTTTGATGGGGAAACAGGAGGCGCGGTCCGAGCGGGACAGATC
TTAGCGGGAAAGTAGCTTTTGAAAACCAGTTTGCCAGGCGGACCCGAC
