[The description below was written by a language model from this plasmid's Addgene catalogue record.]
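Description:
pGL3-Rb WT is a firefly luciferase reporter plasmid built on the promoterless pGL3-basic backbone (4818 bp without insert), a vector designed for measuring promoter activity in transfected mammalian cells. It is propagated in E. coli under ampicillin selection. No feature table accompanies the record, so the details of the origin of replication and other backbone elements are not itemised here, and the copy number is listed as unknown.

The insert is a fragment of the mouse Rb1 (retinoblastoma) gene promoter, placed upstream of the luciferase coding sequence carried by the backbone. Because pGL3-basic has no eukaryotic promoter or enhancer of its own, luciferase expression depends on the transcriptional activity of the cloned Rb1 regulatory sequence, so light output serves as a readout of promoter strength. The catalogue lists luciferase as a "C-terminal" tag on the backbone, but in this type of vector the arrangement is best understood as a transcriptional reporter downstream of the promoter rather than a protein fusion. The "WT" designation suggests that this is the unmutated promoter version, presumably serving as a reference for altered variants, although the record does not describe any such variants. The size and exact boundaries of the promoter fragment are not stated, and the restriction sites used for cloning are not recorded.

The associated study concerns regulation of Rb transcription by RB family members, consistent with use of this construct in transient transfection luciferase assays to examine how transcription factors and regulatory elements control Rb1 promoter activity.
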