Addgene plasmid #32390: pGL3-Rb WT
Depositing lab: Julien Sage. Depositing organization: Stanford University. Publication: Regulation of RB transcription in vivo by RB family members. Burkhart DL, Ngai LK, Roake CM, Viatour P, Thangavel C, Ho VM, Knudsen ES, Sage J. Mol Cell Biol. 2010 Apr;30(7):1729-45. Epub 2010 Jan 25. 10.1128/MCB.00952-09 PubMed 20100864.
Backbone
  Vector backbone: pGL3-basic
  Backbone manufacturer: Promega
  Backbone size w/o insert (bp): 4818
  Vector type: Mammalian Expression, Luciferase
Growth in bacteria
  Bacterial resistance: Ampicillin, 100 μg/mL
  Growth temperature: 37°C
  Growth strain: DH5alpha
  Copy number: Unknown
Gene/Insert
  Gene/Insert name: Rb promoter
  Species: M. musculus (mouse)
  Entrez Gene: Rb1 (a.k.a. Rb, Rb-1, p110-RB1, pRb, pp105)
  Tag / fusion protein: Luciferase (C terminal on backbone)
  Cloning method: Restriction Enzyme; 5′ cloning site None (unknown if destroyed); 3′ cloning site None (unknown if destroyed)
  Sequencing primers: 5′ RVprimer3; 3′ Luc_N_Rev
Terms and licenses: Academic/Nonprofit Terms; Industry Terms: Not Available to Industry
How to cite: pGL3-Rb WT was a gift from Julien Sage (Addgene plasmid # 32390 ; http://n2t.net/addgene:32390 ; RRID:Addgene_32390)
